Addgene plasmid #51433: pAF1-VP16-SeqFosD
Purpose: Artificial transcription factor with VP16 targeting c-Fos (TALE D)
Depositing lab: Xavier Darzacq. Depositing organization: Ecole Normale Superieure Paris. Publication: Transcription Factors Modulate c-Fos Transcriptional Bursts. Senecal A, Munsky B, Proux F, Ly N, Braye FE, Zimmer C, Mueller F, Darzacq X. Cell Rep. 2014 Jun 25. pii: S2211-1247(14)00447-1. doi: 10.1016/j.celrep.2014.05.053. PubMed 24981864.
Backbone
  Vector backbone: pAF1-VP16
  Backbone size w/o insert (bp): 7705
  Total vector size (bp): 9405
  Modifications to backbone: pAF1-VP16-SeqFosD was obtained by introduction of RVD in pAF1-VP16 (Cermak et al., 2011).
  Vector type: Mammalian Expression
  Selectable markers: Neomycin (select with G418)
Growth in bacteria
  Bacterial resistance: Ampicillin, 100 μg/mL
  Growth temperature: 37°C
  Growth strain: DH5alpha
  Copy number: High Copy
Gene/Insert
  Gene/Insert name: SeqFosD
  Species: Synthetic
  Insert size (bp): 1700
  Cloning method: Restriction Enzyme; 5′ cloning site Esp3I (destroyed during cloning); 3′ cloning site Esp3I (destroyed during cloning)
  Sequencing primers: 5′ GCCGTTACAGTTGGACACAG; 3′ TACGGCGATTGACTCTTCTG
Terms and licenses: Academic/Nonprofit Terms; Industry Terms: Not Available to Industry
How to cite: pAF1-VP16-SeqFosD was a gift from Xavier Darzacq (Addgene plasmid # 51433 ; http://n2t.net/addgene:51433 ; RRID:Addgene_51433)
