[The description below was written by a language model from this plasmid's Addgene catalogue record and pLannotate feature annotations shown in this document.]
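Description:
pAF1-VP16-SeqFosD is a 9.4 kb mammalian expression plasmid encoding an artificial transcription factor: a designer TALE (transcription activator-like effector) DNA-binding protein fused to the VP16 activation domain and directed at the c-Fos gene. It was made from the pAF1-VP16 backbone by inserting a synthetic array of about 1.7 kb of repeat-variable diresidue (RVD) modules between two Esp3I sites, which were destroyed in the process, as is typical of Golden Gate-style TALE assembly. The "SeqFosD" array defines the "TALE D" target sequence in c-Fos; the record does not give the exact target site.

In the feature table, the CMV immediate-early enhancer and promoter drive a long open reading frame annotated as avrBs3, the Xanthomonas TAL effector that provides the scaffold and now carries the custom repeats. This is followed downstream by the herpes simplex virus VP16 transcriptional activation domain and a bovine growth hormone polyadenylation signal. A T7 promoter lies just upstream of the coding region. When expressed, the TALE portion should bind its c-Fos target and the VP16 domain should recruit the transcriptional machinery to activate the gene.

A separate SV40 promoter-driven neo cassette with an SV40 poly(A) signal permits G418 selection of transfected mammalian cells. In E. coli the plasmid is maintained through a high-copy ColE1/pUC-type origin and ampicillin resistance, and an f1 origin is also present. Short annotated fragments (HIV-1 LTR, ble, lacI, bom) appear to be backbone remnants or partial matches rather than functional elements. The associated publication concerns how transcription factors modulate c-Fos transcriptional bursting.
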