Features (pLannotate 1.2.2; 21 found; start..end, strand, type, name):
     28..80      -  misc_feature   bom (fragment): basis of mobility region from pBR322
    235..614     +  enhancer       CMV enhancer: human cytomegalovirus immediate early enhancer
    615..818     +  promoter       CMV promoter: human cytomegalovirus (CMV) immediate early promoter
    814..847     +  LTR            5' LTR (truncated) (fragment): truncated 5' long terminal repeat (LTR) from HIV-1
    863..881     +  promoter       T7 promoter: promoter for bacteriophage T7 RNA polymerase
    923..4579    +  CDS            avrBs3: AVRB3_XANEU - Experimental evidence at protein level: Swiss-Prot protein existence level 1. Avirulence protein. Acts as a transcription factor in C.annuum plants. In susceptible plants lacking the Bs3 resistance gene induces expression of a number of genes, including genes homologous to a family of auxin-induced genes, alpha-expansin genes, pectate lyase, anthocyanidin glucoside rhamnosyl transferase and at least one transcription factor, UPA20. Their expression leads to plant hypertrophy in mesophyll cells, probably mainly mediated by UPA20 (PubMed:17962565). In resistant plants induces the h
   4730..4963    +  CDS            VP16 AD: transcriptional activation domain of herpes simplex virus protein VP16 (Triezenberg et al., 1988; Cousens et al., 1989); UL48
   5005..5229    +  polyA_signal   bGH poly(A) signal: bovine growth hormone polyadenylation signal
   5233..5254    +  promoter       SV40 promoter (fragment): SV40 enhancer and early promoter
   5275..5703    +  rep_origin     f1 ori (sequence partly withheld): f1 bacteriophage origin of replication; arrow indicates direction of (+) strand synthesis
   5717..6046    +  promoter       SV40 promoter: SV40 enhancer and early promoter
   6113..6904    +  CDS            neo: KKA2_KLEPN - Also known as kan, nptII. Experimental evidence at protein level: Swiss-Prot protein existence level 1. Resistance to kanamycin, neomycin, paromomycin, ribostamycin, butirosin and gentamicin B. From Klebsiella pneumoniae.
   6928..7086    +  CDS            ble (fragment): BLE_KLEPN - Experimental evidence at protein level: Swiss-Prot protein existence level 1. Binding protein with a strong affinity to the bleomycin family of antibiotics. Binds to CL990; an antimitotic-antibiotic compound. From Klebsiella pneumoniae.
   7081..7202    +  polyA_signal   SV40 poly(A) signal: SV40 polyadenylation signal
   7275..7291    -  protein_bind   lac operator: The lac repressor binds to the lac operator to inhibit transcription in E. coli. This inhibition can be relieved by adding lactose or isopropyl-β-D-thiogalactopyranoside (IPTG). lac repressor encoded by lacI
   7299..7329    -  promoter       lac promoter: promoter for the E. coli lac operon
   7344..7365    -  protein_bind   CAP binding site: CAP binding activates transcription in the presence of cAMP. E. coli catabolite activator protein
   7378..7470    -  CDS            lacI (fragment): lac repressor; lacI; The lac repressor binds to the lac operator to inhibit transcription in E. coli. This inhibition can be relieved by adding lactose or isopropyl-β-D-thiogalactopyranoside (IPTG).
   7653..8238    -  rep_origin     ori: high-copy-number ColE1/pMB1/pBR322/pUC origin of replication
   8409..9269    -  CDS            AmpR: β-lactamase; bla; confers resistance to ampicillin, carbenicillin, and related antibiotics
   9270..9374    -  promoter       AmpR promoter: bla
>Addgene plasmid #51433 | pAF1-VP16-SeqFosD | depositor full sequence | sequence record 79492 | pAF1-VP16-SeqFosD sequence 9405 bps
GACGGATCGGGAGATCTCCCGATCCCCTATGGTGCACTCTCAGTACAATCTGCTCTGATGCCGCATAGTT
AAGCCAGTATCTGCTCCCTGCTTGTGTGTTGGAGGTCGCTGAGTAGTGCGCGAGCAAAATTTAAGCTACA
ACAAGGCAAGGCTTGACCGACAATTGCATGAAGAATCTGCTTAGGGTTAGGCGTTTTGCGCTGCTTCGCG
ATGTACGGGCCAGATATACGCGTTGACATTGATTATTGACTAGTTATTAATAGTAATCAATTACGGGGTC
ATTAGTTCATAGCCCATATATGGAGTTCCGCGTTACATAACTTACGGTAAATGGCCCGCCTGGCTGACCG
CCCAACGACCCCCGCCCATTGACGTCAATAATGACGTATGTTCCCATAGTAACGCCAATAGGGACTTTCC
ATTGACGTCAATGGGTGGAGTATTTACGGTAAACTGCCCACTTGGCAGTACATCAAGTGTATCATATGCC
AAGTACGCCCCCTATTGACGTCAATGACGGTAAATGGCCCGCCTGGCATTATGCCCAGTACATGACCTTA
TGGGACTTTCCTACTTGGCAGTACATCTACGTATTAGTCATCGCTATTACCATGGTGATGCGGTTTTGGC
AGTACATCAATGGGCGTGGATAGCGGTTTGACTCACGGGGATTTCCAAGTCTCCACCCCATTGACGTCAA
TGGGAGTTTGTTTTGGCACCAAAATCAACGGGACTTTCCAAAATGTCGTAACAACTCCGCCCCATTGACG
CAAATGGGCGGTAGGCGTGTACGGTGGGAGGTCTATATAAGCAGAGCTCTCTGGCTAACTAGAGAACCCA
CTGCTTACTGGCTTATCGAAATTAATACGACTCACTATAGGGAGACCCAAGCTGGCTAGCGTTTAAACTT
AAGCTTGCCACCATGGACCCCATTCGTCCGCGCAGGCCAAGTCCTGCCCGCGAGCTTCTGCCTGGACCCC
AACCGGATAGGGTTCAGCCGACTGCAGATCGTGGGGTGTCTGCGCCTGCTGGCAGCCCTCTGGATGGCTT
GCCCGCTCGGCGGACGGTGTCCCGGACCCGGCTGCCATCTCCCCCTGCGCCCTCACCTGCGTTCTCGGCG
GGCAGCTTCAGCGATCTGCTCCGTCCGTTCGATCCGTCGCTTCTTGATACATCGCTTCTTGATTCGATGC
CTGCCGTCGGCACGCCGCATACAGCGGCTGCCCCAGCAGAGTGGGATGAGGCGCAATCGGCTCTGCGTGC
AGCCGATGACCCGCCACCCACCGTGCGTGTCGCTGTCACTGCCGCGCGGCCGCCGCGCGCCAAGCCGGCC
CCGCGACGGCGTGCTGCGCAACCCTCCGACGCTTCGCCGGCCGCGCAGGTGGATCTACGCACGCTCGGCT
ACAGTCAGCAGCAGCAAGAGAAGATCAAACCGAAGGTGCGTTCGACAGTGGCGCAGCACCACGAGGCACT
GGTGGGCCATGGGTTTACACACGCGCACATCGTTGCGCTCAGCCAACACCCGGCAGCGTTAGGGACCGTC
GCTGTCACGTATCAGCACATAATCACGGCGTTGCCAGAGGCGACACACGAAGACATCGTTGGCGTCGGCA
AACAGTGGTCCGGCGCACGCGCCCTGGAGGCCTTGCTCACGGATGCGGGGGAGTTGAGAGGTCCGCCGTT
ACAGTTGGACACAGGCCAACTTGTGAAGATTGCAAAACGTGGCGGCGTGACCGCAATGGAGGCAGTGCAT
GCATCGCGCAATGCACTGACGGGTGCCCCCCTGAACCTGACCCCGGACCAAGTGGTGGCTATCGCCAGCC
ACGATGGCGGCAAGCAAGCGCTCGAAACGGTGCAGCGGCTGTTGCCGGTGCTGTGCCAGGACCATGGCCT
GACTCCGGACCAAGTGGTGGCTATCGCCAGCCACGATGGCGGCAAGCAAGCGCTCGAAACGGTGCAGCGG
CTGTTGCCGGTGCTGTGCCAGGACCATGGCCTGACCCCGGACCAAGTGGTGGCTATCGCCAGCAACGGTG
GCGGCAAGCAAGCGCTCGAAACGGTGCAGCGGCTGTTGCCGGTGCTGTGCCAGGACCATGGCCTGACCCC
GGACCAAGTGGTGGCTATCGCCAGCAACAATGGCGGCAAGCAAGCGCTCGAAACGGTGCAGCGGCTGTTG
CCGGTGCTGTGCCAGGACCATGGCCTGACCCCGGACCAAGTGGTGGCTATCGCCAGCAACGGTGGCGGCA
AGCAAGCGCTCGAAACGGTGCAGCGGCTGTTGCCGGTGCTGTGCCAGGACCATGGCCTGACCCCGGACCA
AGTGGTGGCTATCGCCAGCAACATTGGCGGCAAGCAAGCGCTCGAAACGGTGCAGCGGCTGTTGCCGGTG
CTGTGCCAGGACCATGGCCTGACTCCGGACCAAGTGGTGGCTATCGCCAGCCACGATGGCGGCAAGCAAG
CGCTCGAAACGGTGCAGCGGCTGTTGCCGGTGCTGTGCCAGGACCATGGCCTGACCCCGGACCAAGTGGT
GGCTATCGCCAGCAACGGTGGCGGCAAGCAAGCGCTCGAAACGGTGCAGCGGCTGTTGCCGGTGCTGTGC
CAGGACCATGGCCTGACTCCGGACCAAGTGGTGGCTATCGCCAGCCACGATGGCGGCAAGCAAGCGCTCG
AAACGGTGCAGCGGCTGTTGCCGGTGCTGTGCCAGGACCATGGCCTGACCCCGGACCAAGTGGTGGCTAT
CGCCAGCAACAATGGCGGCAAGCAAGCGCTCGAAACGGTGCAGCGGCTGTTGCCGGTGCTGTGCCAGGAC
CATGGCCTGACCCCGGACCAAGTGGTGGCTATCGCCAGCAACATTGGCGGCAAGCAAGCGCTCGAAACGG
TGCAGCGGCTGTTGCCGGTGCTGTGCCAGGACCATGGCCTGACCCCGGACCAAGTGGTGGCTATCGCCAG
CAACGGTGGCGGCAAGCAAGCGCTCGAAACGGTGCAGCGGCTGTTGCCGGTGCTGTGCCAGGACCATGGC
CTGACCCCGGACCAAGTGGTGGCTATCGCCAGCAACAATGGCGGCAAGCAAGCGCTCGAAACGGTGCAGC
GGCTGTTGCCGGTGCTGTGCCAGGACCATGGCCTGACTCCGGACCAAGTGGTGGCTATCGCCAGCCACGA
TGGCGGCAAGCAAGCGCTCGAAACGGTGCAGCGGCTGTTGCCGGTGCTGTGCCAGGACCATGGCCTGACT
CCGGACCAAGTGGTGGCTATCGCCAGCCACGATGGCGGCAAGCAAGCGCTCGAAACGGTGCAGCGGCTGT
TGCCGGTGCTGTGCCAGGACCATGGCCTGACCCCGGACCAAGTGGTGGCTATCGCCAGCAACAATGGCGG
CAAGCAAGCGCTCGAAACGGTGCAGCGGCTGTTGCCGGTGCTGTGCCAGGACCATGGCCTGACCCCGGAC
CAAGTGGTGGCTATCGCCAGCAACGGTGGCGGCAAGCAAGCGCTCGAAACGGTGCAGCGGCTGTTGCCGG
TGCTGTGCCAGGACCATGGCCTGACCCCGGACCAAGTGGTGGCTATCGCCAGCAACGGTGGCGGCAAGCA
AGCGCTCGAAACGGTGCAGCGGCTGTTGCCGGTGCTGTGCCAGGACCATGGCCTGACCCCGGACCAAGTG
GTGGCTATCGCCAGCAACGGTGGCGGCAAGCAAGCGCTCGAAACGGTGCAGCGGCTGTTGCCGGTGCTGT
GCCAGGACCATGGCCTGACTCCGGACCAAGTGGTGGCTATCGCCAGCCACGATGGCGGCAAGCAAGCGCT
CGAAACGGTGCAGCGGCTGTTGCCGGTGCTGTGCCAGGACCATGGCCTGACCCCGGACCAAGTGGTGGCT
ATCGCCAGCAACGGTGGCGGCAAGCAAGCGCTCGAAAGCATTGTGGCCCAGCTGAGCCGGCCTGATCCGG
CGTTGGCCGCGTTGACCAACGACCACCTCGTCGCCTTGGCCTGCCTCGGCGGACGTCCTGCCATGGATGC
AGTGAAAAAGGGATTGCCGCACGCGCCGGAATTGATCAGAAGAGTCAATCGCCGTATTGGCGAACGCACG
TCCCATCGCGTTGCCGACTACGCGCAAGTGGTTCGCGTGCTGGAGTTTTTCCAGTGCCACTCCCACCCAG
CGTACGCATTTGATGAGGCCATGACGCAGTTCGGGATGAGCAGGAACGGGTTGGTACAGCTCTTTCGCAG
AGTGGGCGTCACCGAACTCGAAGCCCGCGGTGGAACGCTCCCCCCAGCCTCGCAGCGTTGGGACCGTATC
CTCCAGGCATCAGGGATGAAAAGGGCCAAACCGTCCCCTACTTCAGCTCAAACACCGGATCAGGCGTCTT
TGCATGCATTCGCCGATTCGCTGGAGCGTGACCTTGATGCGCCCAGCCCAATGCACGAGGGAGATCAGAC
GCGGGCAAGCAGCCGTAAACGGTCCCGATCGGATCGTGCTGTCACCGGCCCCTCCGCACAGCAGGCTGTC
GAGGTGCGCGTTCCCGAACAGCGCGATGCGCTGCATTTGCCCCTCAGCTGGAGGGTAAAACGCCCGCGTA
CCAGGATCTGGGGCGGCCTCCCGGATCCACCGTACAGCCGCGCGCGTACGAAAAACAATTACGGGTCTAC
CATCGAGGGCCTGCTCGATCTCCCGGACGACGACGCCCCCGAAGAGGCGGGGCTGGCGGCTCCGCGCCTG
TCCTTTCTCCCCGCGGGACACACGCGCAGACTGTCGACGGCCCCCCCGACCGATGTCAGCCTGGGGGACG
AGCTCCACTTAGACGGCGAGGACGTGGCGATGGCGCATGCCGACGCGCTAGACGATTTCGATCTGGACAT
GTTGGGGGACGGGGATTCCCCGGGTCCGGGATTTACCCCCCACGACTCCGCCCCCTACGGCGCTCTGGAT
ATGGCCGACTTCGAGTTTGAGCAGATGTTTACCGATGCCCTTGGAATTGACGAGTACGGTGGGTAGGTCT
AGAGGGCCCGTTTAAACCCGCTGATCAGCCTCGACTGTGCCTTCTAGTTGCCAGCCATCTGTTGTTTGCC
CCTCCCCCGTGCCTTCCTTGACCCTGGAAGGTGCCACTCCCACTGTCCTTTCCTAATAAAATGAGGAAAT
TGCATCGCATTGTCTGAGTAGGTGTCATTCTATTCTGGGGGGTGGGGTGGGGCAGGACAGCAAGGGGGAG
GATTGGGAAGACAATAGCAGGCATGCTGGGGATGCGGTGGGCTCTATGGCTTCTGAGGCGGAAAGAACCA
GCTGGGGCTCTAGGGGGTATCCCC
[124 nt withheld, positions 5275-5398]
C
[91 nt withheld, positions 5400-5490]
A
[49 nt withheld, positions 5492-5540]
CCTTTGACGTTGGAGTCCACGTTCTTT
[37 nt withheld, positions 5568-5604]
ACCCTATCTCGGTCTATTCTTTTGATTTATAAGGGATTTTGCCGATTTCGGCCTATTGGTTAAAAAATGA
GCTGATTTAACAAAAATTTAACGCGAATTAATTCTGTGGAATGTGTGTCAGTTAGGGTGTGGAAAGTCCC
CAGGCTCCCCAGCAGGCAGAAGTATGCAAAGCATGCATCTCAATTAGTCAGCAACCAGGTGTGGAAAGTC
CCCAGGCTCCCCAGCAGGCAGAAGTATGCAAAGCATGCATCTCAATTAGTCAGCAACCATAGTCCCGCCC
CTAACTCCGCCCATCCCGCCCCTAACTCCGCCCAGTTCCGCCCATTCTCCGCCCCATGGCTGACTAATTT
TTTTTATTTATGCAGAGGCCGAGGCCGCCTCTGCCTCTGAGCTATTCCAGAAGTAGTGAGGAGGCTTTTT
TGGAGGCCTAGGCTTTTGCAAAAAGCTCCCGGGAGCTTGTATATCCATTTTCGGATCTGATCAAGAGACA
GGATGAGGATCGTTTCGCATGATTGAACAAGATGGATTGCACGCAGGTTCTCCGGCCGCTTGGGTGGAGA
GGCTATTCGGCTATGACTGGGCACAACAGACAATCGGCTGCTCTGATGCCGCCGTGTTCCGGCTGTCAGC
GCAGGGGCGCCCGGTTCTTTTTGTCAAGACCGACCTGTCCGGTGCCCTGAATGAACTGCAGGACGAGGCA
GCGCGGCTATCGTGGCTGGCCACGACGGGCGTTCCTTGCGCAGCTGTGCTCGACGTTGTCACTGAAGCGG
GAAGGGACTGGCTGCTATTGGGCGAAGTGCCGGGGCAGGATCTCCTGTCATCTCACCTTGCTCCTGCCGA
GAAAGTATCCATCATGGCTGATGCAATGCGGCGGCTGCATACGCTTGATCCGGCTACCTGCCCATTCGAC
CACCAAGCGAAACATCGCATCGAGCGAGCACGTACTCGGATGGAAGCCGGTCTTGTCGATCAGGATGATC
TGGACGAAGAGCATCAGGGGCTCGCGCCAGCCGAACTGTTCGCCAGGCTCAAGGCGCGCATGCCCGACGG
CGAGGATCTCGTCGTGACCCATGGCGATGCCTGCTTGCCGAATATCATGGTGGAAAATGGCCGCTTTTCT
GGATTCATCGACTGTGGCCGGCTGGGTGTGGCGGACCGCTATCAGGACATAGCGTTGGCTACCCGTGATA
TTGCTGAAGAGCTTGGCGGCGAATGGGCTGACCGCTTCCTCGTGCTTTACGGTATCGCCGCTCCCGATTC
GCAGCGCATCGCCTTCTATCGCCTTCTTGACGAGTTCTTCTGAGCGGGACTCTGGGGTTCGAAATGACCG
ACCAAGCGACGCCCAACCTGCCATCACGAGATTTCGATTCCACCGCCGCCTTCTATGAAAGGTTGGGCTT
CGGAATCGTTTTCCGGGACGCCGGCTGGATGATCCTCCAGCGCGGGGATCTCATGCTGGAGTTCTTCGCC
CACCCCAACTTGTTTATTGCAGCTTATAATGGTTACAAATAAAGCAATAGCATCACAAATTTCACAAATA
AAGCATTTTTTTCACTGCATTCTAGTTGTGGTTTGTCCAAACTCATCAATGTATCTTATCATGTCTGTAT
ACCGTCGACCTCTAGCTAGAGCTTGGCGTAATCATGGTCATAGCTGTTTCCTGTGTGAAATTGTTATCCG
CTCACAATTCCACACAACATACGAGCCGGAAGCATAAAGTGTAAAGCCTGGGGTGCCTAATGAGTGAGCT
AACTCACATTAATTGCGTTGCGCTCACTGCCCGCTTTCCAGTCGGGAAACCTGTCGTGCCAGCTGCATTA
ATGAATCGGCCAACGCGCGGGGAGAGGCGGTTTGCGTATTGGGCGCTCTTCCGCTTCCTCGCTCACTGAC
TCGCTGCGCTCGGTCGTTCGGCTGCGGCGAGCGGTATCAGCTCACTCAAAGGCGGTAATACGGTTATCCA
CAGAATCAGGGGATAACGCAGGAAAGAACATGTGAGCAAAAGGCCAGCAAAAGGCCAGGAACCGTAAAAA
GGCCGCGTTGCTGGCGTTTTTCCATAGGCTCCGCCCCCCTGACGAGCATCACAAAAATCGACGCTCAAGT
CAGAGGTGGCGAAACCCGACAGGACTATAAAGATACCAGGCGTTTCCCCCTGGAAGCTCCCTCGTGCGCT
CTCCTGTTCCGACCCTGCCGCTTACCGGATACCTGTCCGCCTTTCTCCCTTCGGGAAGCGTGGCGCTTTC
TCATAGCTCACGCTGTAGGTATCTCAGTTCGGTGTAGGTCGTTCGCTCCAAGCTGGGCTGTGTGCACGAA
CCCCCCGTTCAGCCCGACCGCTGCGCCTTATCCGGTAACTATCGTCTTGAGTCCAACCCGGTAAGACACG
ACTTATCGCCACTGGCAGCAGCCACTGGTAACAGGATTAGCAGAGCGAGGTATGTAGGCGGTGCTACAGA
GTTCTTGAAGTGGTGGCCTAACTACGGCTACACTAGAAGAACAGTATTTGGTATCTGCGCTCTGCTGAAG
CCAGTTACCTTCGGAAAAAGAGTTGGTAGCTCTTGATCCGGCAAACAAACCACCGCTGGTAGCGGTTTTT
TTGTTTGCAAGCAGCAGATTACGCGCAGAAAAAAAGGATCTCAAGAAGATCCTTTGATCTTTTCTACGGG
GTCTGACGCTCAGTGGAACGAAAACTCACGTTAAGGGATTTTGGTCATGAGATTATCAAAAAGGATCTTC
ACCTAGATCCTTTTAAATTAAAAATGAAGTTTTAAATCAATCTAAAGTATATATGAGTAAACTTGGTCTG
ACAGTTACCAATGCTTAATCAGTGAGGCACCTATCTCAGCGATCTGTCTATTTCGTTCATCCATAGTTGC
CTGACTCCCCGTCGTGTAGATAACTACGATACGGGAGGGCTTACCATCTGGCCCCAGTGCTGCAATGATA
CCGCGAGACCCACGCTCACCGGCTCCAGATTTATCAGCAATAAACCAGCCAGCCGGAAGGGCCGAGCGCA
GAAGTGGTCCTGCAACTTTATCCGCCTCCATCCAGTCTATTAATTGTTGCCGGGAAGCTAGAGTAAGTAG
TTCGCCAGTTAATAGTTTGCGCAACGTTGTTGCCATTGCTACAGGCATCGTGGTGTCACGCTCGTCGTTT
GGTATGGCTTCATTCAGCTCCGGTTCCCAACGATCAAGGCGAGTTACATGATCCCCCATGTTGTGCAAAA
AAGCGGTTAGCTCCTTCGGTCCTCCGATCGTTGTCAGAAGTAAGTTGGCCGCAGTGTTATCACTCATGGT
TATGGCAGCACTGCATAATTCTCTTACTGTCATGCCATCCGTAAGATGCTTTTCTGTGACTGGTGAGTAC
TCAACCAAGTCATTCTGAGAATAGTGTATGCGGCGACCGAGTTGCTCTTGCCCGGCGTCAATACGGGATA
ATACCGCGCCACATAGCAGAACTTTAAAAGTGCTCATCATTGGAAAACGTTCTTCGGGGCGAAAACTCTC
AAGGATCTTACCGCTGTTGAGATCCAGTTCGATGTAACCCACTCGTGCACCCAACTGATCTTCAGCATCT
TTTACTTTCACCAGCGTTTCTGGGTGAGCAAAAACAGGAAGGCAAAATGCCGCAAAAAAGGGAATAAGGG
CGACACGGAAATGTTGAATACTCATACTCTTCCTTTTTCAATATTATTGAAGCATTTATCAGGGTTATTG
TCTCATGAGCGGATACATATTTGAATGTATTTAGAAAAATAAACAAATAGGGGTTCCGCGCACATTTCCC
CGAAAAGTGCCACCTGACGTC
