>Addgene plasmid #51433 | pAF1-VP16-SeqFosD | addgene partial sequence | sequence record 82369 | CMV-F 5'-CGCAAATGGGCGGTAGGCGTG-3'
AGCTCTCTGGCTAACTAGAGAACCCACTGCTTACTGGCTTATCGAAATTAATACGACTCACTATAGGGAG
ACCCAAGCTGGCTAGCGTTTAAACTTAAGCTTGCCACCATGGACCCCATTCGTCCGCGCAGGCCAAGTCC
TGCCCGCGAGCTTCTGCCTGGACCCCAACCGGATAGGGTTCAGCCGACTGCAGATCGTGGGGTGTCTGCG
CCTGCTGGCAGCCCTCTGGATGGCTTGCCCGCTCGGCGGACGGTGTCCCGGACCCGGCTGCCATCTCCCC
CTGCGCCCTCACCTGCGTTCTCGGCGGGCAGCTTCAGCGATCTGCTCCGTCCGTTCGATCCGTCGCTTCT
TGATACATCGCTTCTTGATTCGATGCCTGCCGTCGGCACGCCGCATACAGCGGCTGCCCCAGCAGAGTGG
GATGAGGCGCAATCGGCTCTGCGTGCAGCCGATGACCCGCCAC
