>Addgene plasmid #51433 | pAF1-VP16-SeqFosD | addgene partial sequence | sequence record 82480 | BGH-rev 5'-TAGAAGGCACAGTCGAGG-3'
GGGGCGGAGTCGTGGGGGGTAAATCCCGGACCCGGGGAATCCCCGTCCCCCAACATGTCCAGATCGAAAT
CGTCTAGCGCGTCGGCATGCGCCATCGCCACGTCCTCGCCGTCTAAGTGGAGCTCGTCCCCCAGGCTGAC
ATCGGTCGGGGGGGCCGTCGACAGTCTGCGCGTGTGTCCCGCGGGGAGAAAGGACAGGCGCGGAGCCGCC
AGCCCCGCCTCTTCGGGGGCGTCGTCGTCCGGGAGATCGAGCAGGCCCTCGATGGTAGACCCGTAATTGT
TTTTCGTACGCGCGCGGCTGTACGGTGGATCCGGGAGGCCGCCCCAGATCCTGGTACGCGGGCGTTTTAC
CCTCCAGCTGAGGGGCAAATGCAGCGCATCGCGCTGTTCGGGAACGCGCACCTCGACAGCCTGCTGTGCG
GAGGGGCCGGTGACAGCACGATCCGATCGGGACCGTTTACGGCTGCTTGCCCGCGTCTGATCTCCCTCGT
GCATTGGGCTGGGCGCATCAAGGTCACGCTCCAGCGAATCGGCGAATGCATGCAAAGACGCCTGATCCGG
TGTTTGAGCTGAAGTAGGGGACGGTTTGGCCCTTTTCATCCCTGATGCCTGGAGGATACGGTCCCAACGC
TGCGAGGCTGGGGGGAGCGTTCCACCGCGGGCTTCGAGTTCGGTGACGCCCACTCTGCGAAAGAGCTGTA
CCAACCCGTTCCTGCTCATCCCGAACTGCGTCATGGCCTCATCAAATGCGTACGCTGGGTGGGAGTGGCA
CTGGAAAAACTCCAGCACGCGAACCACTTGCGCGTAGTCGGCAACGCGATGGG
