>Addgene plasmid #51433 | pAF1-VP16-SeqFosD | addgene partial sequence | sequence record 83279 | TAL_R2 5'-ggcgacgaggtggtcgttgg-3'
AGCTGGGCCACAATGCTTTCGAGCGCTTGCTTGCCGCCACCGTTGCTGGCGATAGCCACCACTTGGTCCG
GGGTCAGGCCATGGTCCTGGCACAGCACCGGCAACAGCCGCTGCACCGTTTCGAGCGCTTGCTTGCCGCC
ATCGTGGCTGGCGATAGCCACCACTTGGTCCGGAGTCAGGCCATGGTCCTGGCACAGCACCGGCAACAGC
CGCTGCACCGTTTCGAGCGCTTGCTTGCCGCCACCGTTGCTGGCGATAGCCACCACTTGGTCCGGGGTCA
GGCCATGGTCCTGGCACAGCACCGGCAACAGCCGCTGCACCGTTTCGAGCGCTTGCTTGCCGCCACCGTT
GCTGGCGATAGCCACCACTTGGTCCGGGGTCAGGCCATGGTCCTGGCACAGCACCGGCAACAGCCGCTGC
ACCGTTTCGAGCGCTTGCTTGCCGCCACCGTTGCTGGCGATAGCCACCACTTGGTCCGGGGTCAGGCCAT
GGTCCTGGCACAGCACCGGCAACAGCCGCTGCACCGTTTCGAGCGCTTGCTTGCCGCCATTGTTGCTGGC
GATAGCCACCACTTGGTCCGGGGTCAGGCCATGGTCCTGGCACAGCACCGGCAACAGCCGCTGCACCGTT
TCGAGCGCTTGCTTGCCGCCATCGTGGCTGGCGATAGCCACCACTTGGTCCGGAGTCAGGCCATGGTCCT
GGCACAGCACCGGCAACAGCCGCTGCACCGTTTCGAGCGCTTGCTTGCCGCCATCGTGGCTGGCGATAGC
CACCACTTGGTCCGGAGTCAGGCC
